>Addgene plasmid #45147 | pLAMP1-mCherry | addgene full sequence | sequence record 197613 | Addgene NGS Result
AAGGCAAGGCTTGACCGACAATTGCATGAAGAATCTGCTTAGGGTTAGGCGTTTTGCGCTGCTTCGCGAT
GTACGGGCCAGATATACGCGTTGACATTGATTATTGACTAGTTATTAATAGTAATCAATTACGGGGTCAT
TAGTTCATAGCCCATATATGGAGTTCCGCGTTACATAACTTACGGTAAATGGCCCGCCTGGCTGACCGCC
CAACGACCCCCGCCCATTGACGTCAATAATGACGTATGTTCCCATAGTAACGCCAATAGGGACTTTCCAT
TGACGTCAATGGGTGGAGTATTTACGGTAAACTGCCCACTTGGCAGTACATCAAGTGTATCATATGCCAA
GTACGCCCCCTATTGACGTCAATGACGGTAAATGGCCCGCCTGGCATTATGCCCAGTACATGACCTTATG
GGACTTTCCTACTTGGCAGTACATCTACGTATTAGTCATCGCTATTACCATGGTGATGCGGTTTTGGCAG
TACATCAATGGGCGTGGATAGCGGTTTGACTCACGGGGATTTCCAAGTCTCCACCCCATTGACGTCAATG
GGAGTTTGTTTTGGCACCAAAATCAACGGGACTTTCCAAAATGTCGTAACAACTCCGCCCCATTGACGCA
AATGGGCGGTAGGCGTGTACGGTGGGAGGTCTATATAAGCAGAGCTCTCTGGCTAACTAGAGAACCCACT
GCTTACTGGCTTATCGAAATTAATACGACTCACTATAGGGAGACCCAAGCTGGCTAGATCAACAAGTTTG
TACAAAAAAGCAGGCTACCATGGCGGCCCCCGGCAGCGCCCGGCGACCCCTGCTGCTGCTACTGCTGTTG
CTGCTGCTCGGCCTCATGCATTGTGCGTCAGCAGCAATGTTTATGGTGAAAAATGGCAACGGGACCGCGT
GCATAATGGCCAACTTCTCTGCTGCCTTCTCAGTGAACTACGACACCAAGAGTGGCCCTAAGAACATGAC
CTTTGACCTGCCATCAGATGCCACAGTGGTGCTCAACCGCAGCTCCTGTGGAAAAGAGAACACTTCTGAC
CCCAGTCTCGTGATTGCTTTTGGAAGAGGACATACACTCACTCTCAATTTCACGAGAAATGCAACACGTT
ACAGCGTCCAGCTCATGAGTTTTGTTTATAACTTGTCAGACACACACCTTTTCCCCAATGCGAGCTCCAA
AGAAATCAAGACTGTGGAATCTATAACTGACATCAGGGCAGATATAGATAAAAAATACAGATGTGTTAGT
GGCACCCAGGTCCACATGAACAACGTGACCGTAACGCTCCATGATGCCACCATCCAGGCGTACCTTTCCA
ACAGCAGCTTCAGCAGGGGAGAGACACGCTGTGAACAAGACAGGCCTTCCCCAACCACAGCGCCCCCTGC
GCCACCCAGCCCCTCGCCCTCACCCGTGCCCAAGAGCCCCTCTGTGGACAAGTACAACGTGAGCGGCACC
AACGGGACCTGCCTGCTGGCCAGCATGGGGCTGCAGCTGAACCTCACCTATGAGAGGAAGGACAACACGA
CGGTGACAAGGCTTCTCAACATCAACCCCAACAAGACCTCGGCCAGCGGGAGCTGCGGCGCCCACCTGGT
GACTCTGGAGCTGCACAGCGAGGGCACCACCGTCCTGCTCTTCCAGTTCGGGATGAATGCAAGTTCTAGC
CGGTTTTTCCTACAAGGAATCCAGTTGAATACAATTCTTCCTGACGCCAGAGACCCTGCCTTTAAAGCTG
CCAACGGCTCCCTGCGAGCGCTGCAGGCCACAGTCGGCAATTCCTACAAGTGCAACGCGGAGGAGCACGT
CCGTGTCACGAAGGCGTTTTCAGTCAATATATTCAAAGTGTGGGTCCAGGCTTTCAAGGTGGAAGGTGGC
CAGTTTGGCTCTGTGGAGGAGTGTCTGCTGGACGAGAACAGCATGCTGATCCCCATCGCTGTGGGTGGTG
CCCTGGCGGGGCTGGTCCTCATCGTCCTCATCGCCTACCTCGTCGGCAGGAAGAGGAGTCACGCAGGCTA
CCAGACTATCCACCCAGCTTTCTTGTACAAAGTGGTTGATCTAGCGTTTACCGGTATGGTGAGCAAGGGC
GAGGAGGATAACATGGCCATCATCAAGGAGTTCATGCGCTTCAAGGTGCACATGGAGGGCTCCGTGAACG
GCCACGAGTTCGAGATCGAGGGCGAGGGCGAGGGCCGCCCCTACGAGGGCACCCAGACCGCCAAGCTGAA
GGTGACCAAGGGTGGCCCCCTGCCCTTCGCCTGGGACATCCTGTCCCCTCAGTTCATGTACGGCTCCAAG
GCCTACGTGAAGCACCCCGCCGACATCCCCGACTACTTGAAGCTGTCCTTCCCCGAGGGCTTCAAGTGGG
AGCGCGTGATGAACTTCGAGGACGGCGGCGTGGTGACCGTGACCCAGGACTCCTCCCTGCAGGACGGCGA
GTTCATCTACAAGGTGAAGCTGCGCGGCACCAACTTCCCCTCCGACGGCCCCGTAATGCAGAAGAAGACC
ATGGGCTGGGAGGCCTCCTCCGAGCGGATGTACCCCGAGGACGGCGCCCTGAAGGGCGAGATCAAGCAGA
GGCTGAAGCTGAAGGACGGCGGCCACTACGACGCTGAGGTCAAGACCACCTACAAGGCCAAGAAGCCCGT
GCAGCTGCCCGGCGCCTACAACGTCAACATCAAGTTGGACATCACCTCCCACAACGAGGACTACACCATC
GTGGAACAGTACGAACGCGCCGAGGGCCGCCACTCCACCGGCGGCATGGACGAGCTGTACAAGTAAGGTA
CCGAGCTCGGATCCACTAGTCCAGTGTGGTGGAATTCTGCAGATATCCAGCACAGTGGCGGCCGCTCGAG
TCTAGAGGGCCCGTTGAAACCCGCTGATCAGCCTCGACTGTGCCTTCTAGTTGCCAGCCATCTGTTGTTT
GCCCCTCCCCCGTGCCTTCCTTGACCCTGGAAGGTGCCACTCCCACTGTCCTTTCCTAATAAAATGAGGA
AATTGCATCGCATTGTCTGAGTAGGTGTCATTCTATTCTGGGGGGTGGGGTGGGGCAGGACAGCAAGGGG
GAGGATTGGGAAGACAATAGCAGGCATGCTGGGGATGCGGTGGGCTCTATGGCTTCTGAGGCGGAAAGAA
CCAGCTGGGGCTCTAGGGGGTATCCCC
[124 nt withheld, positions 3178-3301]
C
[91 nt withheld, positions 3303-3393]
A
[49 nt withheld, positions 3395-3443]
CCTTTGACGTTGGAGTCCACGTTCTTT
[37 nt withheld, positions 3471-3507]
ACCCTATCTCGGTCTATTCTTTTGATTTATAAGGGATTTTGCCGATTTCGGCCTATTGGTTAAAAAATGA
GCTGATTTAACAAAAATTTAACGCGAATTAATTCTGTGGAATGTGTGTCAGTTAGGGTGTGGAAAGTCCC
CAGGCTCCCCAGCAGGCAGAAGTATGCAAAGCATGCATCTCAATTAGTCAGCAACCAGGTGTGGAAAGTC
CCCAGGCTCCCCAGCAGGCAGAAGTATGCAAAGCATGCATCTCAATTAGTCAGCAACCATAGTCCCGCCC
CTAACTCCGCCCATCCCGCCCCTAACTCCGCCCAGTTCCGCCCATTCTCCGCCCCATGGCTGACTAATTT
TTTTTATTTATGCAGAGGCCGAGGCCGCCTCTGCCTCTGAGCTATTCCAGAAGTAGTGAGGAGGCTTTTT
TGGAGGCCTAGGCTTTTGCAAAAAGCTCCCGGGAGCTTGTATATCCATTTTCGGATCTGATCAAGAGACA
GGATGAGGATCGTTTCGCATGATTGAACAAGATGGATTGCACGCAGGTTCTCCGGCCGCTTGGGTGGAGA
GGCTATTCGGCTATGACTGGGCACAACAGACAATCGGCTGCTCTGATGCCGCCGTGTTCCGGCTGTCAGC
GCAGGGGCGCCCGGTTCTTTTTGTCAAGACCGACCTGTCCGGTGCCCTGAATGAACTGCAGGACGAGGCA
GCGCGGCTATCGTGGCTGGCCACGACGGGCGTTCCTTGCGCAGCTGTGCTCGACGTTGTCACTGAAGCGG
GAAGGGACTGGCTGCTATTGGGCGAAGTGCCGGGGCAGGATCTCCTGTCATCTCACCTTGCTCCTGCCGA
GAAAGTATCCATCATGGCTGATGCAATGCGGCGGCTGCATACGCTTGATCCGGCTACCTGCCCATTCGAC
CACCAAGCGAAACATCGCATCGAGCGAGCACGTACTCGGATGGAAGCCGGTCTTGTCGATCAGGATGATC
TGGACGAAGAGCATCAGGGGCTCGCGCCAGCCGAACTGTTCGCCAGGCTCAAGGCGCGCATGCCCGACGG
CGAGGATCTCGTCGTGACCCATGGCGATGCCTGCTTGCCGAATATCATGGTGGAAAATGGCCGCTTTTCT
GGATTCATCGACTGTGGCCGGCTGGGTGTGGCGGACCGCTATCAGGACATAGCGTTGGCTACCCGTGATA
TTGCTGAAGAGCTTGGCGGCGAATGGGCTGACCGCTTCCTCGTGCTTTACGGTATCGCCGCTCCCGATTC
GCAGCGCATCGCCTTCTATCGCCTTCTTGACGAGTTCTTCTGAGCGGGACTCTGGGGTTCGAAATGACCG
ACCAAGCGACGCCCAACCTGCCATCACGAGATTTCGATTCCACCGCCGCCTTCTATGAAAGGTTGGGCTT
CGGAATCGTTTTCCGGGACGCCGGCTGGATGATCCTCCAGCGCGGGGATCTCATGCTGGAGTTCTTCGCC
CACCCCAACTTGTTTATTGCAGCTTATAATGGTTACAAATAAAGCAATAGCATCACAAATTTCACAAATA
AAGCATTTTTTTCACTGCATTCTAGTTGTGGTTTGTCCAAACTCATCAATGTATCTTATCATGTCTGTAT
ACCGTCGACCTCTAGCTAGAGCTTGGCGTAATCATGGTCATAGCTGTTTCCTGTGTGAAATTGTTATCCG
CTCACAATTCCACACAACATACGAGCCGGAAGCATAAAGTGTAAAGCCTGGGGTGCCTAATGAGTGAGCT
AACTCACATTAATTGCGTTGCGCTCACTGCCCGCTTTCCAGTCGGGAAACCTGTCGTGCCAGCTGCATTA
ATGAATCGGCCAACGCGCGGGGAGAGGCGGTTTGCGTATTGGGCGCTCTTCCGCTTCCTCGCTCACTGAC
TCGCTGCGCTCGGTCGTTCGGCTGCGGCGAGCGGTATCAGCTCACTCAAAGGCGGTAATACGGTTATCCA
CAGAATCAGGGGATAACGCAGGAAAGAACATGTGAGCAAAAGGCCAGCAAAAGGCCAGGAACCGTAAAAA
GGCCGCGTTGCTGGCGTTTTTCCATAGGCTCCGCCCCCCTGACGAGCATCACAAAAATCGACGCTCAAGT
CAGAGGTGGCGAAACCCGACAGGACTATAAAGATACCAGGCGTTTCCCCCTGGAAGCTCCCTCGTGCGCT
CTCCTGTTCCGACCCTGCCGCTTACCGGATACCTGTCCGCCTTTCTCCCTTCGGGAAGCGTGGCGCTTTC
TCATAGCTCACGCTGTAGGTATCTCAGTTCGGTGTAGGTCGTTCGCTCCAAGCTGGGCTGTGTGCACGAA
CCCCCCGTTCAGCCCGACCGCTGCGCCTTATCCGGTAACTATCGTCTTGAGTCCAACCCGGTAAGACACG
ACTTATCGCCACTGGCAGCAGCCACTGGTAACAGGATTAGCAGAGCGAGGTATGTAGGCGGTGCTACAGA
GTTCTTGAAGTGGTGGCCTAACTACGGCTACACTAGAAGAACAGTATTTGGTATCTGCGCTCTGCTGAAG
CCAGTTACCTTCGGAAAAAGAGTTGGTAGCTCTTGATCCGGCAAACAAACCACCGCTGGTAGCGGTGGTT
TTTTTGTTTGCAAGCAGCAGATTACGCGCAGAAAAAAAGGATCTCAAGAAGATCCTTTGATCTTTTCTAC
GGGGTCTGACGCTCAGTGGAACGAAAACTCACGTTAAGGGATTTTGGTCATGAGATTATCAAAAAGGATC
TTCACCTAGATCCTTTTAAATTAAAAATGAAGTTTTAAATCAATCTAAAGTATATATGAGTAAACTTGGT
CTGACAGTTACCAATGCTTAATCAGTGAGGCACCTATCTCAGCGATCTGTCTATTTCGTTCATCCATAGT
TGCCTGACTCCCCGTCGTGTAGATAACTACGATACGGGAGGGCTTACCATCTGGCCCCAGTGCTGCAATG
ATACCGCGAGACCCACGCTCACCGGCTCCAGATTTATCAGCAATAAACCAGCCAGCCGGAAGGGCCGAGC
GCAGAAGTGGTCCTGCAACTTTATCCGCCTCCATCCAGTCTATTAATTGTTGCCGGGAAGCTAGAGTAAG
TAGTTCGCCAGTTAATAGTTTGCGCAACGTTGTTGCCATTGCTACAGGCATCGTGGTGTCACGCTCGTCG
TTTGGTATGGCTTCATTCAGCTCCGGTTCCCAACGATCAAGGCGAGTTACATGATCCCCCATGTTGTGCA
AAAAAGCGGTTAGCTCCTTCGGTCCTCCGATCGTTGTCAGAAGTAAGTTGGCCGCAGTGTTATCACTCAT
GGTTATGGCAGCACTGCATAATTCTCTTACTGTCATGCCATCCGTAAGATGCTTTTCTGTGACTGGTGAG
TACTCAACCAAGTCATTCTGAGAATAGTGTATGCGGCGACCGAGTTGCTCTTGCCCGGCGTCAATACGGG
ATAATACCGCGCCACATAGCAGAACTTTAAAAGTGCTCATCATTGGAAAACGTTCTTCGGGGCGAAAACT
CTCAAGGATCTTACCGCTGTTGAGATCCAGTTCGATGTAACCCACTCGTGCACCCAACTGATCTTCAGCA
TCTTTTACTTTCACCAGCGTTTCTGGGTGAGCAAAAACAGGAAGGCAAAATGCCGCAAAAAAGGGAATAA
GGGCGACACGGAAATGTTGAATACTCATACTCTTCCTTTTTCAATATTATTGAAGCATTTATCAGGGTTA
TTGTCTCATGAGCGGATACATATTTGAATGTATTTAGAAAAATAAACAAATAGGGGTTCCGCGCACATTT
CCCCGAAAAGTGCCACCTGACGTCGACGGATCGGGAGATCTCCCGATCCCCTATGGTGCACTCTCAGTAC
AATCTGCTCTGATGCCGCATAGTTAAGCCAGTATCTGCTCCCTGCTTGTGTGTTGGAGGTCGCTGAGTAG
TGCGCGAGCAAAATTTAAGCTACAAC
Features (pLannotate 1.2.2; 23 found; start..end, strand, type, name):
     93..472     +  enhancer       CMV enhancer: human cytomegalovirus immediate early enhancer
    473..676     +  promoter       CMV promoter: human cytomegalovirus (CMV) immediate early promoter
    672..705     +  LTR            5' LTR (truncated) (fragment): truncated 5' long terminal repeat (LTR) from HIV-1
    721..739     +  promoter       T7 promoter: promoter for bacteriophage T7 RNA polymerase
    762..786     +  protein_bind   attB1: mutant version of attB; recombination site for the Gateway® BP reaction BP Clonase™
    790..2040    +  CDS            LAMP1: LAMP1_HUMAN - Experimental evidence at protein level: Swiss-Prot protein existence level 1. (Microbial infection) Acts as a receptor for Lassa virus protein. From Homo sapiens (Human).
   2042..2066    -  protein_bind   attB2: mutant version of attB; recombination site for the Gateway® BP reaction BP Clonase™
   2086..2793    +  CDS            mCherry: mCherry is a basic (constitutively fluorescent) red fluorescent protein published in 2004, derived from Discosoma sp.. It is reported to be a very rapidly-maturing monomer with low acid sensitivity.
   2908..3132    +  polyA_signal   bGH poly(A) signal: bovine growth hormone polyadenylation signal
   3136..3157    +  promoter       SV40 promoter (fragment): SV40 enhancer and early promoter
   3178..3606    +  rep_origin     f1 ori (sequence partly withheld): f1 bacteriophage origin of replication; arrow indicates direction of (+) strand synthesis
   3620..3949    +  promoter       SV40 promoter: SV40 enhancer and early promoter
   4016..4807    +  CDS            neo: KKA2_KLEPN - Also known as kan, nptII. Experimental evidence at protein level: Swiss-Prot protein existence level 1. Resistance to kanamycin, neomycin, paromomycin, ribostamycin, butirosin and gentamicin B. From Klebsiella pneumoniae.
   4831..4989    +  CDS            ble (fragment): BLE_KLEPN - Experimental evidence at protein level: Swiss-Prot protein existence level 1. Binding protein with a strong affinity to the bleomycin family of antibiotics. Binds to CL990; an antimitotic-antibiotic compound. From Klebsiella pneumoniae.
   4984..5105    +  polyA_signal   SV40 poly(A) signal: SV40 polyadenylation signal
   5178..5194    -  protein_bind   lac operator: The lac repressor binds to the lac operator to inhibit transcription in E. coli. This inhibition can be relieved by adding lactose or isopropyl-β-D-thiogalactopyranoside (IPTG). lac repressor encoded by lacI
   5202..5232    -  promoter       lac promoter: promoter for the E. coli lac operon
   5247..5268    -  protein_bind   CAP binding site: CAP binding activates transcription in the presence of cAMP. E. coli catabolite activator protein
   5281..5373    -  CDS            lacI (fragment): lac repressor; lacI; The lac repressor binds to the lac operator to inhibit transcription in E. coli. This inhibition can be relieved by adding lactose or isopropyl-β-D-thiogalactopyranoside (IPTG).
   5556..6144    -  rep_origin     ori: high-copy-number ColE1/pMB1/pBR322/pUC origin of replication
   6315..7175    -  CDS            AmpR: β-lactamase; bla; confers resistance to ampicillin, carbenicillin, and related antibiotics
   7176..7280    -  promoter       AmpR promoter: bla
   7339..7391    -  misc_feature   bom (fragment): basis of mobility region from pBR322
