[The description below was written by a language model from this plasmid's Addgene catalogue record and pLannotate feature annotations shown in this document.]
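Description:
pLAMP1-mCherry is a mammalian expression plasmid of about 7.5 kb, built on a pcDNA3.1 backbone that was modified to carry mCherry and to accept inserts by Gateway recombination. It is propagated in E. coli through a high-copy ColE1/pUC-type origin and selected with ampicillin via the β-lactamase gene. The backbone also carries an f1 phage origin. A separate cassette consisting of the SV40 early promoter, the neomycin phosphotransferase gene and the SV40 polyadenylation signal would in principle allow G418 selection of stably transfected mammalian cells. The short fragments annotated as ble, lacI, bom and an HIV-1 LTR are backbone remnants or partial matches from automated annotation rather than functional elements.

The payload is the human LAMP1 coding sequence (lysosome-associated membrane protein 1, also known as CD107a), flanked by attB1 and attB2 sites left by Gateway cloning. It is followed downstream by mCherry, so the monomeric red fluorescent protein is fused to the C terminus of LAMP1 across the attB2-encoded linker. Expression is driven by the CMV immediate-early enhancer and promoter and terminated by the bovine growth hormone polyadenylation signal. A T7 promoter lies between the CMV promoter and the insert, as is standard in pcDNA3.1.

Because LAMP1 is a resident membrane glycoprotein of lysosomes and late endosomes, the fusion serves as a red fluorescent marker of these compartments in transfected live or fixed cells. The associated publication concerns imaging of Salmonella type III secretion effectors, which suggests the construct was used to label LAMP1-positive host membranes during infection. The record does not describe the specific experiments.
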