Addgene plasmid #45147: pLAMP1-mCherry
Depositing lab: Amy Palmer. Depositing organization: University of Colorado, Boulder. Publication: Imaging type-III secretion reveals dynamics and spatial segregation of Salmonella effectors. Van Engelenburg SB, Palmer AE. Nat Methods. 2010 Apr;7(4):325-30. doi: 10.1038/nmeth.1437. Epub 2010 Mar 14. PubMed 20228815.
Backbone
  Vector backbone: pcDNA3.1
  Backbone manufacturer: Invitrogen
  Backbone size w/o insert (bp): 5500
  Total vector size (bp): 7500
  Modifications to backbone: modified to contain mCherry and be compatible with Gateway cloning
  Vector type: Mammalian Expression
Growth in bacteria
  Bacterial resistance: Ampicillin, 100 μg/mL
  Growth temperature: 37°C
  Growth strain: Mach1
  Copy number: High Copy
Gene/Insert
  Gene/Insert name: LAMP1-mCherry
  Species: H. sapiens (human), Synthetic
  Insert size (bp): 2000
  Entrez Gene: LAMP1 (a.k.a. CD107a, LAMPA, LGP120)
  Promoter: CMV
  Tag / fusion protein: mCherry (C terminal on insert)
  Cloning method: Gateway Cloning
  Sequencing primers: 5′ CMV Fwd; 3′ BGH Reverse
Terms and licenses: Academic/Nonprofit Terms; Industry Terms: Not Available to Industry
How to cite: pLAMP1-mCherry was a gift from Amy Palmer (Addgene plasmid # 45147 ; http://n2t.net/addgene:45147 ; RRID:Addgene_45147)
