>Addgene plasmid #45147 | pLAMP1-mCherry | depositor partial sequence | sequence record 62644 | LAMP1
ATGGCGGCCCCCGGCAGCGCCCGGCGACCCCTGCTGCTGCTACTGCTGTTGCTGCTGCTCGGCCTCATGC
ATTGTGCGTCAGCAGCAATGTTTATGGTGAAAAATGGCAACGGGACCGCGTGCATAATGGCCAACTTCTC
TGCTGCCTTCTCAGTGAACTACGACACCAAGAGTGGCCCTAAGAACATGACCTTTGACCTGCCATCAGAT
GCCACAGTGGTGCTCAACCGCAGCTCCTGTGGAAAAGAGAACACTTCTGACCCCAGTCTCGTGATTGCTT
TTGGAAGAGGACATACACTCACTCTCAATTTCACGAGAAATGCAACACGTTACAGCGTCCAGCTCATGAG
TTTTGTTTATAACTTGTCAGACACACACCTTTTCCCCAATGCGAGCTCCAAAGAAATCAAGACTGTGGAA
TCTATAACTGACATCAGGGCAGATATAGATAAAAAATACAGATGTGTTAGTGGCACCCAGGTCCACATGA
ACAACGTGACCGTAACGCTCCATGATGCCACCATCCAGGCGTACCTTTCCAACAGCAGCTTCAGCAGGGG
AGAGACACGCTGTGAACAAGACAGGCCTTCCCCAACCACAGCGCCCCCTGCGCCACCCAGCCCCTCGCCC
TCACCCGTGCCCAAGAGCCCCTCTGTGGACAAGTACAACGTGAGCGGCACCAACGGGACCTGCCTGCTGG
CCAGCATGGGGCTGCAGCTGAACCTCACCTATGAGAGGAAGGACAACACGACGGTGACAAGGCTTCTCAA
CATCAACCCCAACAAGACCTCGGCCAGCGGGAGCTGCGGCGCCCACCTGGTGACTCTGGAGCTGCACAGC
GAGGGCACCACCGTCCTGCTCTTCCAGTTCGGGATGAATGCAAGTTCTAGCCGGTTTTTCCTACAAGGAA
TCCAGTTGAATACAATTCTTCCTGACGCCAGAGACCCTGCCTTTAAAGCTGCCAACGGCTCCCTGCGAGC
GCTGCAGGCCACAGTCGGCAATTCCTACAAGTGCAACGCGGAGGAGCACGTCCGTGTCACGAAGGCGTTT
TCAGTCAATATATTCAAAGTGTGGGTCCAGGCTTTCAAGGTGGAAGGTGGCCAGTTTGGCTCTGTGGAGG
AGTGTCTGCTGGACGAGAACAGCATGCTGATCCCCATCGCTGTGGGTGGTGCCCTGGCGGGGCTGGTCCT
CATCGTCCTCATCGCCTACCTCGTCGGCAGGAAGAGGAGTCACGCAGGCTACCAGACTATC
