>Addgene plasmid #45147 | pLAMP1-mCherry | addgene partial sequence | sequence record 147628 | CMV-F 5'-CGCAAATGGGCGGTAGGCGTG-3'
ACTAGAGAACCCACTGCTTACTGGCTTATCGAAATTAATACGACTCACTATAGGGAGACCCAAGCTGGCT
AGATCAACAAGTTTGTACAAAAAAGCAGGCTACCATGGCGGCCCCCGGCAGCGCCCGGCGACCCCTGCTG
CTGCTACTGCTGTTGCTGCTGCTCGGCCTCATGCATTGTGCGTCAGCAGCAATGTTTATGGTGAAAAATG
GCAACGGGACCGCGTGCATAATGGCCAACTTCTCTGCTGCCTTCTCAGTGAACTACGACACCAAGAGTGG
CCCTAAGAACATGACCTTTGACCTGCCATCAGATGCCACAGTGGTGCTCAACCGCAGCTCCTGTGGAAAA
GAGAACACTTCTGACCCCAGTCTCGTGATTGCTTTTGGAAGAGGACATACACTCACTCTCAATTTCACGA
GAAATGCAACACGTTACAGCGTCCAGCTCATGAGTTTTGTTTATAACTTGTCAGACACACACCTTTTCCC
CAATGCGAGCTCCAAAGAAATCAAGACTGTGGAATCTATAACTGACATCAGGGCAGATATAGATAAAAAA
TACAGATGTGTTAGTGGCACCCAGGTCCACATGAACAACGTGACCGTAACGCTCCATGATGCCACCATCC
AGGCGTACCTTTCCAACAGCAGCTTCAGCAGGGGAGAGACACGCTGTGAACAAGACAGGCCTTCCCCAAC
CACAGCGCCCCCTGCGCCACCCAGCCCCTCGCCCTCACCCGTGCCCAAGAGCCCCTCTGTGGACAAGTAC
AACGTGAGCGGCACCAACGGGACCTGCCTGCTGGCCAGCATGGGGCTGCAGCTGAACCTCACCTATGAGA
GGAAGG
