>Addgene plasmid #45147 | pLAMP1-mCherry | addgene partial sequence | sequence record 148071 | BGH-rev 5'-TAGAAGGCACAGTCGAGG-3'
AGCGGCCGCCACTGTGCTGGATATCTGCAGAATTCCACCACACTGGACTAGTGGATCCGAGCTCGGTACC
TTACTTGTACAGCTCGTCCATGCCGCCGGTGGAGTGGCGGCCCTCGGCGCGTTCGTACTGTTCCACGATG
GTGTAGTCCTCGTTGTGGGAGGTGATGTCCAACTTGATGTTGACGTTGTAGGCGCCGGGCAGCTGCACGG
GCTTCTTGGCCTTGTAGGTGGTCTTGACCTCAGCGTCGTAGTGGCCGCCGTCCTTCAGCTTCAGCCTCTG
CTTGATCTCGCCCTTCAGGGCGCCGTCCTCGGGGTACATCCGCTCGGAGGAGGCCTCCCAGCCCATGGTC
TTCTTCTGCATTACGGGGCCGTCGGAGGGGAAGTTGGTGCCGCGCAGCTTCACCTTGTAGATGAACTCGC
CGTCCTGCAGGGAGGAGTCCTGGGTCACGGTCACCACGCCGCCGTCCTCGAAGTTCATCACGCGCTCCCA
CTTGAAGCCCTCGGGGAAGGACAGCTTCAAGTAGTCGGGGATGTCGGCGGGGTGCTTCACGTAGGCCTTG
GAGCCGTACATGAACTGAGGGGACAGGATGTCCCAGGCGAAGGGCAGGGGGCCACCCTTGGTCACCTTCA
GCTTGGCGGTCTGGGTGCCCTCGTAGGGGCGGCCCTCGCCCTCGCCCTCGATCTCGAACTCGTGGCCGTT
CACGGAGCCCTCCATGTGCACCTTGAAGCGCATGAACTCCTTGATGATGGCCATGTTATCCTCCTCGCCC
TTGCTCACCATACCGGTAAACGCTAGATCAACCACT
